Addgene plasmid #42529: pJK59-ATG18-GFP
Depositing lab: James Hurley. Depositing organization: National Institute of Diabetes & Digestive & Kidney Diseases (NIDDK). Publication: Two-site recognition of phosphatidylinositol 3-phosphate by PROPPINs in autophagy. Baskaran S, Ragusa MJ, Boura E, Hurley JH. Mol Cell. 2012 Aug 10;47(3):339-48. doi: 10.1016/j.molcel.2012.05.027. Epub 2012 Jun 14. PubMed 22704557.
Backbone
  Vector backbone: pRS316
  Backbone size w/o insert (bp): 5756
  Total vector size (bp): 7556
  Vector type: Yeast Expression
  Selectable markers: URA3
Growth in bacteria
  Bacterial resistance: Ampicillin, 100 μg/mL
  Growth temperature: 37°C
  Growth strain: DH5alpha
  Copy number: Low Copy
Gene/Insert
  Gene/Insert name: Atg18 (alt name: svp1)
  Species: S. cerevisiae (budding yeast)
  Insert size (bp): 1800
  Mutation: none
  Entrez Gene: ATG18 (a.k.a. YFR021W, AUT10, CVT18, NMR1, SVP1)
  Tag / fusion protein: GFP (C terminal on backbone)
  Cloning method: Restriction Enzyme; 5′ cloning site NotI (not destroyed); 3′ cloning site XhoI (not destroyed)
  Sequencing primers: 5′ internal primer
Resource information
  A portion of this plasmid was derived from a plasmid made by: the plasmid was obtained from Will Prinz
Terms and licenses: Academic/Nonprofit Terms; Industry Terms: Not Available to Industry
Depositor comments: Plasmid was constructed by amplifying Atg18 with 300bp 5' of the start site.
How to cite: pJK59-ATG18-GFP was a gift from James Hurley (Addgene plasmid # 42529 ; http://n2t.net/addgene:42529 ; RRID:Addgene_42529)
