[The description below was written by a language model from this plasmid's Addgene catalogue record.]
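Description:
pJK59-ATG18-GFP is a yeast expression plasmid built on the pRS316 backbone, a yeast–E. coli shuttle vector. The pRS316 family is centromeric (CEN/ARS), so it is maintained at low copy in Saccharomyces cerevisiae, where it is selected through the URA3 auxotrophic marker in ura3 strains. In bacteria it is propagated under ampicillin selection, and the record lists it as low copy. The total size is given as about 7.6 kb, of which roughly 1.8 kb is insert. No feature table accompanies the record, so the exact arrangement of backbone elements cannot be confirmed beyond the catalogue fields.

The insert is the wild-type S. cerevisiae ATG18 gene (also known as SVP1, AUT10, CVT18 or NMR1; YFR021W), cloned between NotI and XhoI sites that both remain intact. According to the depositor's comment, ATG18 was amplified together with 300 bp of sequence upstream of the start site. This suggests that expression is driven by the gene's own upstream regulatory region rather than a heterologous promoter, although the record does not explicitly name a promoter. The coding sequence is fused at its C terminus to GFP supplied by the backbone, producing an Atg18-GFP fusion protein.

Atg18 is a PROPPIN, a β-propeller protein that binds phosphoinositides and functions in autophagy. The associated publication concerns two-site recognition of phosphatidylinositol 3-phosphate by PROPPINs. The construct is therefore suited to live-cell fluorescence imaging of Atg18 localization in yeast at low, probably near-native, expression levels. It can also serve as a wild-type reference alongside lipid-binding mutants.
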