>Addgene plasmid #42529 | pJK59-ATG18-GFP | depositor partial sequence | sequence record 59705 | ATG18 gene
ACTTTCTGCAAGTAAATCATTCGGAAGTGCGACAATATAATGACAAAAGACGATAAGTTACTTCTATTAA
TTGAACTTTAAGTATTTGGCTTTTATTTTTTTTTTTTCATTTTCTTACTCGCGCTTTTCTTTATTAAGGG
CTTTCTCAATTAGATGTTAATAATGTCATAAGGCATCGTTATTCCGCTTTATATTGGTAACTCAGCAGTG
GTCATTGCCTTCGTTCACGACCCTCCCTTATTAATCAGTTAGTAATAGTGTTCCAGTTAACTCTGTATCC
TTTTCTTCTTCGGCCTGACAATGTCTGATTCATCACCTACTATCAACTTTATTAATTTCAATCAAACCGG
AACGTGTATTTCCCTTGGAACGTCGAAAGGTTTCAAAATATTCAATTGTGAGCCCTTCGGAAAATTTTAT
TCAGAGGACAGTGGGGGCTATGCTATCGTCGAGATGTTGTTCTCCACCTCGTTACTAGCCCTCGTTGGGA
TAGGCGATCAACCTGCGCTTTCACCAAGGAGATTGCGTATAATCAACACAAAAAAACATTCTATTATCTG
TGAGGTGACTTTCCCTACTTCTATTCTGAGTGTGAAAATGAATAAGTCTCGATTGGTGGTACTTTTACAA
GAGCAGATTTATATTTATGATATCAACACCATGAGACTATTGCATACTATAGAAACAAACCCTAACCCAC
GTGGCCTTATGGCTATGTCTCCTTCGGTAGCCAACAGCTATTTAGTGTATCCATCACCACCAAAAGTTAT
TAACTCCGAAATTAAAGCTCATGCCACCACAAACAATATCACATTGTCAGTTGGTGGCAACACAGAGACC
AGTTTCAAGAGAGATCAGCAAGATGCTGGCCATAGTGACATTAGCGACTTGGATCAGTATTCGAGCTTTA
CTAAGAGGGATGATGCGGATCCAACAAGCAGTAACGGCGGTAACAGCAGTATAATAAAGAATGGTGATGT
GATCGTATTCAACTTGGAAACATTACAGCCAACCATGGTCATCGAAGCTCATAAGGGCGAGATTGCTGCA
ATGGCAATTAGTTTTGATGGGACACTAATGGCTACCGCCTCTGATAAAGGTACTATCATCAGGGTCTTTG
ACATTGAAACGGGTGATAAGATCTACCAATTCAGGAGAGGGACGTACGCGACAAGAATTTACTCCATATC
ATTCAGTGAAGATAGCCAGTACTTGGCGGTTACCGGCTCTTCCAAAACCGTGCATATCTTCAAATTGGGG
CATTCAATGAGCAACAATAAACTAGACAGCGATGATAGCAACATGGAAGAAGCTGCAGCCGATGATTCAT
CGCTCGATACCACCAGTATCGATGCGCTGAGTGACGAGGAAAACCCGACAAGACTCGCAAGAGAACCATA
TGTGGATGCATCAAGAAAGACAATGGGTAGGATGATACGTTACTCTTCTCAAAAGCTATCCCGAAGAGCT
GCCAGAACATTGGGTCAGATTTTCCCCATCAAAGTTACATCGTTGTTGGAATCCTCGCGCCATTTTGCGT
CTTTGAAACTTCCCGTTGAAACCAATTCCCATGTAATGACCATATCAAGTATAGGCTCTCCAATAGATAT
AGACACATCCGAGTATCCGGAACTCTTCGAAACTGGCAATTCCGCAAGTACAGAGTCCTACCATGAGCCT
GTTATGAAGATGGTCCCCATCAGGGTCGTTTCCTCGGATGGATACCTATACAACTTTGTTATGGACCCGG
AGAGAGGCGGCGATTGCTTAATATTGTCACAGTATTCCATCTTGATGGAT
