>Addgene plasmid #42529 | pJK59-ATG18-GFP | addgene partial sequence | sequence record 67760 | GFPfusionREV 5'-CTCCACTGACAGAAAATTTG-3'
CCATCTAATTCAACAAGAATTGGGACAACTCCAGTGAAGAGTTCTTCTCCTTTGCTAGCCATAGCTCGAG
CATCCATCAAGATGGAATACTGTGACAATATTAAGCAATCGCCGCCTCTCTCCGGGTCCATAACAAAGTT
GTATAGGTATCCATCCGAGGAAACGACCCTGATGGGGACCATCTTCATAACAGGCTCATGGTAGGACTCT
GTACTTGCGGAATTGCCAGTTTCGAAGAGTTCCGGATACTCGGATGTGTCTATATCTATTGGAGAGCCTA
TACTTGATATGGTCATTACATGGGAATTGGTTTCAACGGGAAGTTTCAAAGACGCAAAATGGCGCGAGGA
TTCCAACAACGATGTAACTTTGATGGGGAAAATCTGACCCAATGTTCTGGCAGCTCTTCGGGATAGCTTT
TGAGAAGAGTAACGTATCATCCTACCCATTGTCTTTCTTGATGCATCCACATATGGTTCTCTTGCGAGTC
TTGTCGGGTTTTCCTCGTCACTCAGCGCATCGATACTGGTGGTATCGAGCGATGAATCATCGGCTGCAGC
TTCTTCCATGTTGCTATCATCGCTGTCTAGTTTATTGTTGCTCATTGAATGCCCCAATTTGAAGATATGC
ACGGTTTTGGAAGAGCCGGTAACCGCCAAGTACTGGCTATCTTCACTGAATGATATGGAGTAAATTCTTG
TCGCGTACGTCCCTCTCCTGAATTGGTAGATCTTATCACCCGTTTCAATGTCAAAGACCCTGATGATAGT
ACCTTTATCAGAGGCGGTAGCCATTAGTGTCCCATCAAAACTAATTGCCATTGCAGCAATCTCGCCCTTA
TGAGCTTCGATGACCATGGTTGGCTGTAATGTTTCCAAGTTGAATACGATCACATCACCATTCTTTATTA
TACTGCTGTTACCGCCGTTACTGCTTGTTGGATCCGCATCATCCCTCTTAGTAAAGCTCGAATACTGATC
CAAGTCGCTAATGTC
