>Addgene plasmid #42529 | pJK59-ATG18-GFP | addgene partial sequence | sequence record 69530 | pGEX3
CCGAAACGCGCGAGACGAAAGGGCCTCGTGATACGCCTATTTTTATAGGTTAATGTCATGATAATAATGG
TTTCTTAGACGGATCGCTTGCCTGTAACTTACACGCGCCTCGTATCTTTTAATGATGGAATAATTTGGGA
ATTTACTCTGTGTTTATTTATTTTTATGTTTTGTATTTGGATTTTAGAAAGTAAATAAAGAAGGTAGAAG
AGTTACGGAATGAAGAAAAAAAAATAAACAAAGGTTTAAAAAATTTCAACAAAAAGCGTACTTTACATAT
ATATTTATTAGACAAGAAAAGCAGATTAAATAGATATACATTCGATTAACGATAAGTAAAATGTAAAATC
ACAGGATTTTCGTGTGTGGTCTTCTACACAGACAAGATGAAACAATTCGGCATTAATACCTGAGAGCAGG
AAGAGCAAGATAAAAGGTAGTATTTGTTGGCGATCCCCCTAGAGTCTTTTACATCTTCGGAAAACAAAAA
CTATTTTTTCTTTAATTTCTTTTTTTACTTTCTATTTTTAATTTATATATTTATATTAAAAAATTTAAAT
TATAATTATTTTTATAGCACGTGATGAAAAGGACCCAGGTGGCACTTTTCGGGGAAATGTGCGCGGAACC
CCTATTTGTTTATTTTTCTAAATACATTCAAATATGTATCCGCTCATGAGACAATAACCCTGATAAATGC
TTCAATAATATTGAAAAAGGAAGAGTATGAGTATTCAACATTTCCGTGTCGCCCTTATTCCCTTTTTTGC
GGCATTTTGCCTTCCTGTTTTTGCTCACCCAGAAACGCTGGTGAAAGTAAAAGATGCTGAAGATCAGTTG
GGTGCACGAGTGGGTTACATCGAACTGGATCTCAACAGCGGTAAGATCCTTGAGAGTTTTCGCCCCGAAG
AACGTTTTCCAATGATGAGCACTTTTAAAGTTCTGCTATGTGGCGCGGTATTATCCCGTATTGACGCCGG
GCAAGAGCAACTCGGTCGCCGCATACACTATTCTCAGAA
