>Addgene plasmid #42529 | pJK59-ATG18-GFP | addgene partial sequence | sequence record 69533 | pRSII-F1 5'-CGGCATCAGAGCAGATTGTAC-3'
TTTCAATTCATCATTTTTTTTTTATTCTTTTTTTTGATTTCGGTTTCCTTGAAATTTTTTTGATTCGGTA
ATCTCCGAACAGAAGGAAGAACGAAGGAAGGAGCACAGACTTAGATTGGTATATATACGCATATGTAGTG
TTGAAGAAACATGAAATTGCCCAGTATTCTTAACCCAACTGCACAGAACAAAAACCTGCAGGAAACGAAG
ATAAATCATGTCGAAAGCTACATATAAGGAACGTGCTGCTACTCATCCTAGTCCTGTTGCTGCCAAGCTA
TTTAATATCATGCACGAAAAGCAAACAAACTTGTGTGCTTCATTGGATGTTCGTACCACCAAGGAATTAC
TGGAGTTAGTTGAAGCATTAGGTCCCAAAATTTGTTTACTAAAAACACATGTGGATATCTTGACTGATTT
TTCCATGGAGGGCACAGTTAAGCCGCTAAAGGCATTATCCGCCAAGTACAATTTTTTACTCTTCGAAGAC
AGAAAATTTGCTGACATTGGTAATACAGTCAAATTGCAGTACTCTGCGGGTGTATACAGAATAGCAGAAT
GGGCAGACATTACGAATGCACACGGTGTGGTGGGCCCAGGTATTGTTAGCGGTTTGAAGCAGGCGGCAGA
AGAAGTAACAAAGGAACCTAGAGGCCTTTTGATGTTAGCAGAATTGTCATGCAAGGGCTCCCTATCTACT
GGAGAATATACTAAGGGTACTGTTGACATTGCGAAGAGCGACAAAGATTTTGTTATCGGCTTTATTGCTC
AAAGAGACATGGGTGGAAGAGATGAAGGTTACGATTGGTTGATTATGACACCCGGTGTGGGTTTAGATGA
CAAGGGAGACGCATTGGGTCAACAGTATAGAACCGTGGATGATGTGGTCTCTACAGGATCTGACATTATT
ATTGTTGGAAGAGGACTATTTGCAAAGGGAAGGGATGCTAAGGTAGAGGGTGAACGTTACAGAAAAGCAG
GCTGGGAAGCA
